>Addgene plasmid #39222 | pCMV5-myc-Erk2 | addgene partial sequence | sequence record 50898 | CMV-F 5'-CGCAAATGGGCGGTAGGCGTG-3'
TTTAGTGACCGTCAGAATTGCCATGGAGCAGAAGCTGATCAGCGAGGAGGACCTGAACAGGAATTCCATG
GCGGCGGCGGCGGCGGGCCCGGAGATGGTCCGCGGGCAGGTGTTCGACGTGGGGCCGCGCTACACTAATC
TCTCGTACATCGGAGAAGGCGCCTACGGCATGGTTTGTTCTGCTTATGATAATCTCAACAAAGTTCGAGT
TGCTATCAAGAAAATCAGTCCTTTTGAGCACCAGACCTACTGTCAGAGAACCCTGAGAGAGATAAAAATC
CTACTGCGCTTCAGACATGAGAACATCATCGGCATCAATGACATCATCCGGGCACCAACCATTGAGCAGA
TGAAAGATGTATATATAGTACAGGACCTCATGGAGACAGATCTTTACAAGCTCTTGAAGACACAGCACCT
CAGCAATGATCATATCTGCTATTTTCTTTATCAGATCCTGAGAGGATTAAAGTATATACATTCAGCTAAT
GTTCTGCACCGTGACCTCAAGCCTTCCAACCTCCTGCTGAACACCACTTGTGATCTCAAGATCTGTGACT
TTGGCCTTGCCCGTGTTGCAGATCCAGACCATGATCATACAGGGTTCTTGACAGAGTATGTAGCCACGCG
TTGGTACAGAGCTCCAGAAATTATGTTGAATTCCAAGGGTTATACCAAGTCCATTGATATTTGGTCTGTG
GGCTGCATCCTGGCAGAGATGCTATCCAACAGGCCTATCTTCCCAGGAAAGCATTACCTTGACCAGCTGA
ATCACATCCTGGGTATTCTTGGATCTCCATCACAGGAAGATCTGAATTGT
