[The description below was written by a language model from this plasmid's Addgene catalogue record.]
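Description:
pCMV5-myc-Erk2 is a mammalian expression plasmid built on the pCMV5 backbone (about 4.7 kb without insert) that drives production of an epitope-tagged form of rat ERK2. It is propagated in E. coli under ampicillin selection. The record does not state the copy number, and no feature table is provided, so the origin of replication, the polyadenylation signal and any other backbone elements are not documented here. No mammalian selection marker is listed, which fits a plasmid intended mainly for transient transfection, although the record does not say so explicitly.

The payload is the roughly 1.1 kb coding sequence of Rattus norvegicus Erk2 (gene Mapk1, also known as p42-MAPK), the mitogen-activated protein kinase that is phosphorylated and activated by MEK1/2 in the Ras–Raf–MEK–ERK signalling cascade. The insert was cloned by restriction digestion between NcoI and BamHI sites, both of which remain intact, and sits downstream of the CMV promoter, a strong constitutive promoter in most cultured mammalian cells. A Myc epitope is fused to the N terminus of the kinase, so the exogenous protein can be distinguished from endogenous ERK2 and detected or immunoprecipitated with anti-Myc antibodies.

No mutations are recorded, so the insert appears to be the wild-type sequence. The associated publication examined how hydrophobic and charged residues in MEK1 and ERK2 contribute to docking between the two kinases. This suggests the construct was used to express tagged ERK2 in cells for interaction, activation and kinase assays, and it could serve as a reference for comparison with docking-site mutants.
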