Addgene plasmid #39222: pCMV5-myc-Erk2
Depositing lab: Melanie Cobb. Depositing organization: University of Texas Southwestern Medical Center. Publication: Hydrophobic as well as charged residues in both MEK1 and ERK2 are important for their proper docking. Xu Be, Stippec S, Robinson FL, Cobb MH. J Biol Chem. 2001 Jul 13;276(28):26509-15. Epub 2001 May 14. 10.1074/jbc.M102769200 PubMed 11352917.
Backbone
  Vector backbone: pCMV5
  Backbone size w/o insert (bp): 4700
  Vector type: Mammalian Expression
Growth in bacteria
  Bacterial resistance: Ampicillin, 100 μg/mL
  Growth temperature: 37°C
  Growth strain: DH5alpha
  Copy number: Unknown
Gene/Insert
  Gene/Insert name: Erk2
  Species: R. norvegicus (rat)
  Insert size (bp): 1077
  GenBank ID: M64300
  Entrez Gene: Mapk1 (a.k.a. ERK-2, ERT1, Erk2, p42-MAPK)
  Promoter: CMV
  Tag / fusion protein: Myc (N terminal on insert)
  Cloning method: Restriction Enzyme; 5′ cloning site NcoI (not destroyed); 3′ cloning site BamHI (not destroyed)
  Sequencing primers: 5′ CMV-F
Terms and licenses: Academic/Nonprofit Terms; Industry Terms: Not Available to Industry
How to cite: pCMV5-myc-Erk2 was a gift from Melanie Cobb (Addgene plasmid # 39222 ; http://n2t.net/addgene:39222 ; RRID:Addgene_39222)
